Addgene plasmid #176069: pLV-Hygro-EF1A-PBM-Linker-eGFP
Purpose: EGFP fused to the C-terminus of a PBM domain & a hygromycin resistance cassette
Depositing lab: Robert Sobol. Depositing organization: University of South Alabama, Mitchell Cancer Institute. Publication: Temporal dynamics of base excision/single-strand break repair protein complex assembly/disassembly are modulated by the PARP/NAD(+)/SIRT6 axis. Koczor CA, Saville KM, Andrews JF, Clark J, Fang Q, Li J, Al-Rahahleh RQ, Ibrahim M, McClellan S, Makarov MV, Migaud ME, Sobol RW. Cell Rep. 2021 Nov 2;37(5):109917. doi: 10.1016/j.celrep.2021.109917. PubMed 34731617.
Backbone
  Vector backbone: Lentivirus
  Total vector size (bp): 9785
  Vector type: Mammalian Expression, Lentiviral
  Selectable markers: Hygromycin
Growth in bacteria
  Bacterial resistance: Ampicillin, 100 μg/mL
  Growth temperature: 37°C
  Growth strain: NEB Stable
  Copy number: High Copy
Gene/Insert
  Gene/Insert name: PBM (alt name: PBM Domain)
  Species: H. sapiens (human)
  Insert size (bp): 78
  Promoter: EF1A
  Tag / fusion protein: EGFP (C terminal on insert)
  Cloning method: Restriction Enzyme; 5′ cloning site MIuI (not destroyed); 3′ cloning site XbaI (not destroyed)
  Sequencing primers: 5′ N/A
Terms and licenses: Academic/Nonprofit Terms; Industry Terms: Not Available to Industry
How to cite: pLV-Hygro-EF1A-PBM-Linker-eGFP was a gift from Robert Sobol (Addgene plasmid # 176069 ; http://n2t.net/addgene:176069 ; RRID:Addgene_176069)
