[The description below was written by a language model from this plasmid's Addgene catalogue record and pLannotate feature annotations shown in this document.]
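Description:
pLV-Hygro-EF1A-PBM-Linker-eGFP is a 9,785 bp third-generation-style, self-inactivating HIV-1 lentiviral transfer vector for stable expression in mammalian cells. In bacteria it is maintained through a high-copy ColE1/pUC origin and ampicillin resistance (β-lactamase). The backbone also carries an f1 origin, an SV40 origin and residual lac/T7/T3 cloning-vector sequences. Viral genomic RNA is transcribed from an RSV promoter fused to a truncated 5' LTR. It includes the Ψ packaging signal with a gag fragment, the RRE for Rev-dependent nuclear export, and the cPPT/CTS. It ends in a ΔU3 3' LTR followed by an SV40 polyadenylation signal, so the integrated provirus lacks LTR promoter activity.

The payload is driven by the human EF1A promoter with its intron A. It encodes a 78 bp human "PBM" domain joined through a short linker to EGFP at its C-terminus. The record does not spell out what PBM stands for. The automated annotation matches this 78 bp segment to a fragment of human MARCKSL1. The associated publication concerns PARP-dependent assembly of base excision and single-strand break repair complexes. Gateway attB4, attB1 and attB2 sites flank the promoter and the coding module, which suggests modular recombinational assembly, although the catalogue lists restriction cloning with MluI and XbaI. A WPRE downstream of EGFP enhances transcript expression. A separate mouse PGK promoter drives the hygromycin phosphotransferase gene, allowing hygromycin selection of transduced cells. The construct is suited to generating stable cell lines that express a fluorescent PBM probe, for instance for live-cell imaging of its localisation and recruitment dynamics.
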