Features (pLannotate 1.2.2; 33 found; start..end, strand, type, name):
      3..229     +  promoter       RSV promoter: Rous sarcoma virus enhancer/promoter
    230..410     +  LTR            5' LTR (truncated): truncated 5' long terminal repeat (LTR) from HIV-1
    457..582     +  misc_feature   HIV-1 Ψ: packaging signal of human immunodeficiency virus type 1
    566..929     +  CDS            HIV-1 gag (fragment): gag protein from human immunodeficiency virus 1; gag
   1075..1308    +  misc_feature   RRE: The Rev response element (RRE) of HIV-1 allows for Rev-dependent mRNA export from the nucleus to the cytoplasm.
   1685..1785    +  CDS            Rev (fragment): human immunodeficiency virus 1 (HIV-1) Rev protein; rev; enhances nuclear export of unspliced and incompletely spliced viral mRNAs
   1803..1920    +  misc_feature   cPPT/CTS: central polypurine tract and central termination sequence of HIV-1
   1938..1958    +  protein_bind   attB4: mutant version of attB; core recombination site for the Gateway® BP reaction BP Clonase™
   1978..2189    +  promoter       EF-1α core promoter: core promoter for human elongation factor EF-1α
   2190..2299    +  intron         EF-1α intron A (fragment): intron upstream of the start codon of human EF-1α
   2925..3128    +  intron         EF-1α intron A: truncated intron upstream of the start codon of human EF-1α
   3137..3161    +  protein_bind   attB1: mutant version of attB; recombination site for the Gateway® BP reaction BP Clonase™
   3198..3275    +  CDS            MARCKSL1 (fragment): MRP_HUMAN - Also known as MLP, MRP. Experimental evidence at protein level: Swiss-Prot protein existence level 1. Controls cell movement by regulating actin cytoskeleton homeostasis and filopodium and lamellipodium formation (PubMed:22751924). When unphosphorylated, induces cell migration (By similarity). When phosphorylated by MAPK8, induces actin bundles formation and stabilization, thereby reducing actin plasticity, hence restricting cell movement, including neuronal migration (By similarity). May be involved in coupling the protein kinase C and calmodulin signal transduction systems (By si
   3306..4025    +  CDS            EGFP: the original enhanced GFP (Yang et al., 1996) mammalian codon-optimized
   4032..4056    -  protein_bind   attB2: mutant version of attB; recombination site for the Gateway® BP reaction BP Clonase™
   4074..4662    +  misc_feature   WPRE: woodchuck hepatitis virus posttranscriptional regulatory element
   4693..5192    +  promoter       PGK promoter: mouse phosphoglycerate kinase 1 promoter
   5209..6231    +  CDS            hph: KHYB_ECOLX - Experimental evidence at protein level: Swiss-Prot protein existence level 1. The aminoglycoside phosphotransferases achieve inactivation of their antibiotic substrates by phosphorylation. Only phosphorylates hygromycin and closely related compounds such as demethyl analogs and destomycin. From Escherichia coli.
   6227..6304    +  CDS            nef (fragment): NEF_HV1Z2 - Experimental evidence at protein level: Swiss-Prot protein existence level 1. Extracellular Nef protein targets CD4(+) T-lymphocytes for apoptosis by interacting with CXCR4 surface receptors. From Human immunodeficiency virus type 1 group M subtype D (isolate Z2/CDC-Z34) (HIV-1).
   6306..6539    +  LTR            3' LTR (ΔU3): self-inactivating 3' long terminal repeat (LTR) from HIV-1
   6611..6732    +  polyA_signal   SV40 poly(A) signal: SV40 polyadenylation signal
   6772..6907    +  rep_origin     SV40 ori: SV40 origin of replication
   6928..6946    -  promoter       T7 promoter: promoter for bacteriophage T7 RNA polymerase
   6954..7109    +  CDS            lacZα (fragment): LacZα fragment of β-galactosidase; lacZ fragment
   7114..7542    +  rep_origin     f1 ori (sequence partly withheld): f1 bacteriophage origin of replication; arrow indicates direction of (+) strand synthesis
   7595..7699    +  promoter       AmpR promoter: bla
   7700..8560    +  CDS            AmpR: β-lactamase; bla; confers resistance to ampicillin, carbenicillin, and related antibiotics
   8731..9319    +  rep_origin     ori: high-copy-number ColE1/pMB1/pBR322/pUC origin of replication
   9502..9594    +  CDS            lacI (fragment): lac repressor; lacI; The lac repressor binds to the lac operator to inhibit transcription in E. coli. This inhibition can be relieved by adding lactose or isopropyl-β-D-thiogalactopyranoside (IPTG).
   9607..9628    +  protein_bind   CAP binding site: CAP binding activates transcription in the presence of cAMP. E. coli catabolite activator protein
   9643..9673    +  promoter       lac promoter: promoter for the E. coli lac operon
   9681..9697    +  protein_bind   lac operator: The lac repressor binds to the lac operator to inhibit transcription in E. coli. This inhibition can be relieved by adding lactose or isopropyl-β-D-thiogalactopyranoside (IPTG). lac repressor encoded by lacI
   9742..9760    +  promoter       T3 promoter: promoter for bacteriophage T3 RNA polymerase
>Addgene plasmid #176069 | pLV-Hygro-EF1A-PBM-Linker-eGFP | addgene full sequence | sequence record 352768 | Addgene NGS Result
AATGTAGTCTTATGCAATACTCTTGTAGTCTTGCAACATGGTAACGATGAGTTAGCAACATGCCTTACAA
GGAGAGAAAAAGCACCGTGCATGCCGATTGGTGGAAGTAAGGTGGTACGATCGTGCCTTATTAGGAAGGC
AACAGACGGGTCTGACATGGATTGGACGAACCACTGAATTGCCGCATTGCAGAGATATTGTATTTAAGTG
CCTAGCTCGATACATAAACGGGTCTCTCTGGTTAGACCAGATCTGAGCCTGGGAGCTCTCTGGCTAACTA
GGGAACCCACTGCTTAAGCCTCAATAAAGCTTGCCTTGAGTGCTTCAAGTAGTGTGTGCCCGTCTGTTGT
GTGACTCTGGTAACTAGAGATCCCTCAGACCCTTTTAGTCAGTGTGGAAAATCTCTAGCAGTGGCGCCCG
AACAGGGACTTGAAAGCGAAAGGGAAACCAGAGGAGCTCTCTCGACGCAGGACTCGGCTTGCTGAAGCGC
GCACGGCAAGAGGCGAGGGGCGGCGACTGGTGAGTACGCCAAAAATTTTGACTAGCGGAGGCTAGAAGGA
GAGAGATGGGTGCGAGAGCGTCAGTATTAAGCGGGGGAGAATTAGATCGCGATGGGAAAAAATTCGGTTA
AGGCCAGGGGGAAAGAAAAAATATAAATTAAAACATATAGTATGGGCAAGCAGGGAGCTAGAACGATTCG
CAGTTAATCCTGGCCTGTTAGAAACATCAGAAGGCTGTAGACAAATACTGGGACAGCTACAACCATCCCT
TCAGACAGGATCAGAAGAACTTAGATCATTATATAATACAGTAGCAACCCTCTATTGTGTGCATCAAAGG
ATAGAGATAAAAGACACCAAGGAAGCTTTAGACAAGATAGAGGAAGAGCAAAACAAAAGTAAGACCACCG
CACAGCAAGCGGCCGCTGATCTTCAGACCTGGAGGAGGAGATATGAGGGACAATTGGAGAAGTGAATTAT
ATAAATATAAAGTAGTAAAAATTGAACCATTAGGAGTAGCACCCACCAAGGCAAAGAGAAGAGTGGTGCA
GAGAGAAAAAAGAGCAGTGGGAATAGGAGCTTTGTTCCTTGGGTTCTTGGGAGCAGCAGGAAGCACTATG
GGCGCAGCGTCAATGACGCTGACGGTACAGGCCAGACAATTATTGTCTGGTATAGTGCAGCAGCAGAACA
ATTTGCTGAGGGCTATTGAGGCGCAACAGCATCTGTTGCAACTCACAGTCTGGGGCATCAAGCAGCTCCA
GGCAAGAATCCTGGCTGTGGAAAGATACCTAAAGGATCAACAGCTCCTGGGGATTTGGGGTTGCTCTGGA
AAACTCATTTGCACCACTGCTGTGCCTTGGAATGCTAGTTGGAGTAATAAATCTCTGGAACAGATTTGGA
ATCACACGACCTGGATGGAGTGGGACAGAGAAATTAACAATTACACAAGCTTAATACACTCCTTAATTGA
AGAATCGCAAAACCAGCAAGAAAAGAATGAACAAGAATTATTGGAATTAGATAAATGGGCAAGTTTGTGG
AATTGGTTTAACATAACAAATTGGCTGTGGTATATAAAATTATTCATAATGATAGTAGGAGGCTTGGTAG
GTTTAAGAATAGTTTTTGCTGTACTTTCTATAGTGAATAGAGTTAGGCAGGGATATTCACCATTATCGTT
TCAGACCCACCTCCCAACCCCGAGGGGACCCGACAGGCCCGAAGGAATAGAAGAAGAAGGTGGAGAGAGA
GACAGAGACAGATCCATTCGATTAGTGAACGGATCTCGACGGTATCGCTAGCTTTTAAAAGAAAAGGGGG
GATTGGGGGGTACAGTGCAGGGGAAAGAATAGTAGACATAATAGCAACAGACATACAAACTAAAGAATTA
CAAAAACAAATTACAAAAATTCAAAATTTTACTAGTGATTATCGGATCAACTTTGTATAGAAAAGTTGGG
CTCCGGTGCCCGTCAGTGGGCAGAGCGCACATCGCCCACAGTCCCCGAGAAGTTGGGGGGAGGGGTCGGC
AATTGAACCGGTGCCTAGAGAAGGTGGCGCGGGGTAAACTGGGAAAGTGATGTCGTGTACTGGCTCCGCC
TTTTTCCCGAGGGTGGGGGAGAACCGTATATAAGTGCAGTAGTCGCCGTGAACGTTCTTTTTCGCAACGG
GTTTGCCGCCAGAACACAGGTAAGTGCCGTGTGTGGTTCCCGCGGGCCTGGCCTCTTTACGGGTTATGGC
CCTTGCGTGCCTTGAATTACTTCCACCTGGCTGCAGTACGTGATTCTTGATCCCGAGCTTCGGGTTGGAA
GTGGGTGGGAGAGTTCGAGGCCTTGCGCTTAAGGAGCCCCTTCGCCTCGTGCTTGAGTTGAGGCCTGGCC
TGGGCGCTGGGGCCGCCGCGTGCGAATCTGGTGGCACCTTCGCGCCTGTCTCGCTGCTTTCGATAAGTCT
CTAGCCATTTAAAATTTTTGATGACCTGCTGCGACGCTTTTTTTCTGGCAAGATAGTCTTGTAAATGCGG
GCCAAGATCTGCACACTGGTATTTCGGTTTTTGGGGCCGCGGGCGGCGACGGGGCCCGTGCGTCCCAGCG
CACATGTTCGGCGAGGCGGGGCCTGCGAGCGCGGCCACCGAGAATCGGACGGGGGTAGTCTCAAGCTGGC
CGGCCTGCTCTGGTGCCTGGTCTCGCGCCGCCGTGTATCGCCCCGCCCTGGGCGGCAAGGCTGGCCCGGT
CGGCACCAGTTGCGTGAGCGGAAAGATGGCCGCTTCCCGGCCCTGCTGCAGGGAGCTCAAAATGGAGGAC
GCGGCGCTCGGGAGAGCGGGCGGGTGAGTCACCCACACAAAGGAAAAGGGCCTTTCCGTCCTCAGCCGTC
GCTTCATGTGACTCCACGGAGTACCGGGCGCCGTCCAGGCACCTCGATTAGTTCTCGAGCTTTTGGAGTA
CGTCGTCTTTAGGTTGGGGGGAGGGGTTTTATGCGATGGAGTTTCCCCACACTGAGTGGGTGGAGACTGA
AGTTAGGCCAGCTTGGCACTTGATGTAATTCTCCTTGGAATTTGCCCTTTTTGAGTTTGGATCTTGGTTC
ATTCTCAAGCCTCAGACAGTGGTTCAAAGTTTTTTTCTTCCATTTCAGGTGTCGTGACAAGTTTGTACAA
AAAAGCAGGCTGCCACCACGCGTGCCACCATGAAGAAGAAGAAGAAGAGGTTCAGCTTCAAGAAGAGCTT
CAAGCTGAGCGGCTTCAGCTTCAAGAAGAACAAGAAGTCTGGTGGCGGAGGCTCGGGCGGAGGTGGATCC
GGTGGCGGCGGATCAATGGTGAGCAAGGGCGAGGAGCTGTTCACCGGGGTGGTGCCCATCCTGGTCGAGC
TGGACGGCGACGTAAACGGCCACAAGTTCAGCGTGTCCGGCGAGGGCGAGGGCGATGCCACCTACGGCAA
GCTGACCCTGAAGTTCATCTGCACCACCGGCAAGCTGCCCGTGCCCTGGCCCACCCTCGTGACCACCCTG
ACCTACGGCGTGCAGTGCTTCAGCCGCTACCCCGACCACATGAAGCAGCACGACTTCTTCAAGTCCGCCA
TGCCCGAAGGCTACGTCCAGGAGCGCACCATCTTCTTCAAGGACGACGGCAACTACAAGACCCGCGCCGA
GGTGAAGTTCGAGGGCGACACCCTGGTGAACCGCATCGAGCTGAAGGGCATCGACTTCAAGGAGGACGGC
AACATCCTGGGGCACAAGCTGGAGTACAACTACAACAGCCACAACGTCTATATCATGGCCGACAAGCAGA
AGAACGGCATCAAGGTGAACTTCAAGATCCGCCACAACATCGAGGACGGCAGCGTGCAGCTCGCCGACCA
CTACCAGCAGAACACCCCCATCGGCGACGGCCCCGTGCTGCTGCCCGACAACCACTACCTGAGCACCCAG
TCCGCCCTGAGCAAAGACCCCAACGAGAAGCGCGATCACATGGTCCTGCTGGAGTTCGTGACCGCCGCCG
GGATCACTCTCGGCATGGACGAGCTGTACAAGTAATCTAGAACCCAGCTTTCTTGTACAAAGTGGTGATA
ATCGAATTCCGATAATCAACCTCTGGATTACAAAATTTGTGAAAGATTGACTGGTATTCTTAACTATGTT
GCTCCTTTTACGCTATGTGGATACGCTGCTTTAATGCCTTTGTATCATGCTATTGCTTCCCGTATGGCTT
TCATTTTCTCCTCCTTGTATAAATCCTGGTTGCTGTCTCTTTATGAGGAGTTGTGGCCCGTTGTCAGGCA
ACGTGGCGTGGTGTGCACTGTGTTTGCTGACGCAACCCCCACTGGTTGGGGCATTGCCACCACCTGTCAG
CTCCTTTCCGGGACTTTCGCTTTCCCCCTCCCTATTGCCACGGCGGAACTCATCGCCGCCTGCCTTGCCC
GCTGCTGGACAGGGGCTCGGCTGTTGGGCACTGACAATTCCGTGGTGTTGTCGGGGAAGCTGACGTCCTT
TCCATGGCTGCTCGCCTGTGTTGCCACCTGGATTCTGCGCGGGACGTCCTTCTGCTACGTCCCTTCGGCC
CTCAATCCAGCGGACCTTCCTTCCCGCGGCCTGCTGCCGGCTCTGCGGCCTCTTCCGCGTCTTCGCCTTC
GCCCTCAGACGAGTCGGATCTCCCTTTGGGCCGCCTCCCCGCATCGGGAATTCCCGCGGTTCGAATTCTA
CCGGGTAGGGGAGGCGCTTTTCCCAAGGCAGTCTGGAGCATGCGCTTTAGCAGCCCCGCTGGGCACTTGG
CGCTACACAAGTGGCCTCTGGCCTCGCACACATTCCACATCCACCGGTAGGCGCCAACCGGCTCCGTTCT
TTGGTGGCCCCTTCGCGCCACCTTCTACTCCTCCCCTAGTCAGGAAGTTCCCCCCCGCCCCGCAGCTCGC
GTCGTGCAGGACGTGACAAATGGAAGTAGCACGTCTCACTAGTCTCGTGCAGATGGACAGCACCGCTGAG
CAATGGAAGCGGGTAGGCCTTTGGGGCAGCGGCCAATAGCAGCTTTGCTCCTTCGCTTTCTGGGCTCAGA
GGCTGGGAAGGGGTGGGTCCGGGGGCGGGCTCAGGGGCGGGCTCAGGGGCGGGGCGGGCGCCCGAAGGTC
CTCCGGAGGCCCGGCATTCTGCACGCTTCAAAAGCGCACGTCTGCCGCGCTGTTCTCCTCTTCCTCATCT
CCGGGCCTTTCGACCTCACGTGGCCACCATGAAAAAGCCTGAACTCACCGCGACGTCTGTCGAGAAGTTT
CTGATCGAAAAGTTCGACAGCGTCTCCGACCTGATGCAGCTCTCGGAGGGCGAAGAATCTCGTGCTTTCA
GCTTCGATGTAGGAGGGCGTGGATATGTCCTGCGGGTAAATAGCTGCGCCGATGGTTTCTACAAAGATCG
TTATGTTTATCGGCACTTTGCATCGGCCGCGCTCCCGATTCCGGAAGTGCTTGACATTGGGGAATTTAGC
GAGAGCCTGACCTATTGCATCTCCCGCCGTGCACAGGGTGTCACGTTGCAAGACCTGCCTGAAACCGAAC
TGCCCGCTGTTCTGCAGCCGGTCGCGGAGGCCATGGATGCGATCGCTGCGGCCGATCTTAGCCAGACGAG
CGGGTTCGGCCCATTCGGACCGCAAGGAATCGGTCAATACACTACATGGCGTGATTTCATATGCGCGATT
GCTGATCCCCATGTGTATCACTGGCAAACTGTGATGGACGACACCGTCAGTGCGTCCGTCGCGCAGGCTC
TCGATGAGCTGATGCTTTGGGCCGAGGACTGCCCCGAAGTCCGGCACCTCGTGCACGCGGATTTCGGCTC
CAACAATGTCCTGACGGACAATGGCCGCATAACAGCGGTCATTGACTGGAGCGAGGCGATGTTCGGGGAT
TCCCAATACGAGGTCGCCAACATCTTCTTCTGGAGGCCGTGGTTGGCTTGTATGGAGCAGCAGACGCGCT
ACTTCGAGCGGAGGCATCCGGAGCTTGCAGGATCGCCGCGGCTCCGGGCGTATATGCTCCGCATTGGTCT
TGACCAACTCTATCAGAGCTTGGTTGACGGCAATTTCGATGATGCAGCTTGGGCGCAGGGTCGATGCGAC
GCAATCGTCCGATCCGGAGCCGGGACTGTCGGGCGTACACAAATCGCCCGCAGAAGCGCGGCCGTCTGGA
CCGATGGCTGTGTAGAAGTACTCGCCGATAGTGGAAACCGACGCCCCAGCACTCGTCCGAGGGCAAAGGA
ATAGGGTACCTTTAAGACCAATGACTTACAAGGCAGCTGTAGATCTTAGCCACTTTTTAAAAGAAAAGGG
GGGACTGGAAGGGCTAATTCACTCCCAACGAAGACAAGATCTGCTTTTTGCTTGTACTGGGTCTCTCTGG
TTAGACCAGATCTGAGCCTGGGAGCTCTCTGGCTAACTAGGGAACCCACTGCTTAAGCCTCAATAAAGCT
TGCCTTGAGTGCTTCAAGTAGTGTGTGCCCGTCTGTTGTGTGACTCTGGTAACTAGAGATCCCTCAGACC
CTTTTAGTCAGTGTGGAAAATCTCTAGCAGTAGTAGTTCATGTCATCTTATTATTCAGTATTTATAACTT
GCAAAGAAATGAATATCAGAGAGTGAGAGGAACTTGTTTATTGCAGCTTATAATGGTTACAAATAAAGCA
ATAGCATCACAAATTTCACAAATAAAGCATTTTTTTCACTGCATTCTAGTTGTGGTTTGTCCAAACTCAT
CAATGTATCTTATCATGTCTGGCTCTAGCTATCCCGCCCCTAACTCCGCCCATCCCGCCCCTAACTCCGC
CCAGTTCCGCCCATTCTCCGCCCCATGGCTGACTAATTTTTTTTATTTATGCAGAGGCCGAGGCCGCCTC
GGCCTCTGAGCTATTCCAGAAGTAGTGAGGAGGCTTTTTTGGAGGCCTAGGGACGTACCCAATTCGCCCT
ATAGTGAGTCGTATTACGCGCGCTCACTGGCCGTCGTTTTACAACGTCGTGACTGGGAAAACCCTGGCGT
TACCCAACTTAATCGCCTTGCAGCACATCCCCCTTTCGCCAGCTGGCGTAATAGCGAAGAGGCCCGCACC
GATCGCCCTTCCCAACAGTTGCGCAGCCTGAATGGCGAATGGG
[124 nt withheld, positions 7114-7237]
C
[91 nt withheld, positions 7239-7329]
A
[49 nt withheld, positions 7331-7379]
CCTTTGACGTTGGAGTCCACGTTCTTT
[37 nt withheld, positions 7407-7443]
ACCCTATCTCGGTCTATTCTTTTGATTTATAAGGGATTTTGCCGATTTCGGCCTATTGGTTAAAAAATGA
GCTGATTTAACAAAAATTTAACGCGAATTTTAACAAAATATTAACGCTTACAATTTAGGTGGCACTTTTC
GGGGAAATGTGCGCGGAACCCCTATTTGTTTATTTTTCTAAATACATTCAAATATGTATCCGCTCATGAG
ACAATAACCCTGATAAATGCTTCAATAATATTGAAAAAGGAAGAGTATGAGTATTCAACATTTCCGTGTC
GCCCTTATTCCCTTTTTTGCGGCATTTTGCCTTCCTGTTTTTGCTCACCCAGAAACGCTGGTGAAAGTAA
AAGATGCTGAAGATCAGTTGGGTGCACGAGTGGGTTACATCGAACTGGATCTCAACAGCGGTAAGATCCT
TGAGAGTTTTCGCCCCGAAGAACGTTTTCCAATGATGAGCACTTTTAAAGTTCTGCTATGTGGCGCGGTA
TTATCCCGTATTGACGCCGGGCAAGAGCAACTCGGTCGCCGCATACACTATTCTCAGAATGACTTGGTTG
AGTACTCACCAGTCACAGAAAAGCATCTTACGGATGGCATGACAGTAAGAGAATTATGCAGTGCTGCCAT
AACCATGAGTGATAACACTGCGGCCAACTTACTTCTGACAACGATCGGAGGACCGAAGGAGCTAACCGCT
TTTTTGCACAACATGGGGGATCATGTAACTCGCCTTGATCGTTGGGAACCGGAGCTGAATGAAGCCATAC
CAAACGACGAGCGTGACACCACGATGCCTGTAGCAATGGCAACAACGTTGCGCAAACTATTAACTGGCGA
ACTACTTACTCTAGCTTCCCGGCAACAATTAATAGACTGGATGGAGGCGGATAAAGTTGCAGGACCACTT
CTGCGCTCGGCCCTTCCGGCTGGCTGGTTTATTGCTGATAAATCTGGAGCCGGTGAGCGTGGGTCTCGCG
GTATCATTGCAGCACTGGGGCCAGATGGTAAGCCCTCCCGTATCGTAGTTATCTACACGACGGGGAGTCA
GGCAACTATGGATGAACGAAATAGACAGATCGCTGAGATAGGTGCCTCACTGATTAAGCATTGGTAACTG
TCAGACCAAGTTTACTCATATATACTTTAGATTGATTTAAAACTTCATTTTTAATTTAAAAGGATCTAGG
TGAAGATCCTTTTTGATAATCTCATGACCAAAATCCCTTAACGTGAGTTTTCGTTCCACTGAGCGTCAGA
CCCCGTAGAAAAGATCAAAGGATCTTCTTGAGATCCTTTTTTTCTGCGCGTAATCTGCTGCTTGCAAACA
AAAAAACCACCGCTACCAGCGGTGGTTTGTTTGCCGGATCAAGAGCTACCAACTCTTTTTCCGAAGGTAA
CTGGCTTCAGCAGAGCGCAGATACCAAATACTGTTCTTCTAGTGTAGCCGTAGTTAGGCCACCACTTCAA
GAACTCTGTAGCACCGCCTACATACCTCGCTCTGCTAATCCTGTTACCAGTGGCTGCTGCCAGTGGCGAT
AAGTCGTGTCTTACCGGGTTGGACTCAAGACGATAGTTACCGGATAAGGCGCAGCGGTCGGGCTGAACGG
GGGGTTCGTGCACACAGCCCAGCTTGGAGCGAACGACCTACACCGAACTGAGATACCTACAGCGTGAGCT
ATGAGAAAGCGCCACGCTTCCCGAAGAGAGAAAGGCGGACAGGTATCCGGTAAGCGGCAGGGTCGGAACA
GGAGAGCGCACGAGGGAGCTTCCAGGGGGAAACGCCTGGTATCTTTATAGTCCTGTCGGGTTTCGCCACC
TCTGACTTGAGCGTCGATTTTTGTGATGCTCGTCAGGGGGGCGGAGCCTATGGAAAAACGCCAGCAACGC
GGCCTTTTTACGGTTCCTGGCCTTTTGCTGGCCTTTTGCTCACATGTTCTTTCCTGCGTTATCCCCTGAT
TCTGTGGATAACCGTATTACCGCCTTTGAGTGAGCTGATACCGCTCGCCGCAGCCGAACGACCGAGCGCA
GCGAGTCAGTGAGCGAGGAAGCGGAAGAGCGCCCAATACGCAAACCGCCTCTCCCCGCGCGTTGGCCGAT
TCATTAATGCAGCTGGCACGACAGGTTTCCCGACTGGAAAGCGGGCAGTGAGCGCAACGCAATTAATGTG
AGTTAGCTCACTCATTAGGCACCCCAGGCTTTACACTTTATGCTTCCGGCTCGTATGTTGTGTGGAATTG
TGAGCGGATAACAATTTCACACAGGAAACAGCTATGACCATGATTACGCCAAGCGCGCAATTAACCCTCA
CTAAAGGGAACAAAAGCTGGAGCTGCAAGCTT
